>Addgene plasmid #219270 | SFFV-PROX1-Brd 344 | addgene full sequence | sequence record 449030 | Addgene NGS Result
ATTTATGCAGAGGCCGAGGCCGCCTCGGCCTCTGAGCTATTCCAGAAGTAGTGAGGAGGCTTTTTTGGAG
GCCTAGGGACGTACCCAATTCGCCCTATAGTGAGTCGTATTACGCGCGCTCACTGGCCGTCGTTTTACAA
CGTCGTGACTGGGAAAACCCTGGCGTTACCCAACTTAATCGCCTTGCAGCACATCCCCCTTTCGCCAGCT
GGCGTAATAGCGAAGAGGCCCGCACCGATCGCCCTTCCCAACAGTTGCGCAGCCTGAATGGCGAATGGG
[124 nt withheld, positions 280-403]
C
[91 nt withheld, positions 405-495]
A
[49 nt withheld, positions 497-545]
CCTTTGACGTTGGAGTCCACGTTCTTT
[37 nt withheld, positions 573-609]
ACCCTATCTCGGTCTATTCTTTTGATTTATAAGGGATTTTGCCGATTTCGGCCTATTGGTTAAAAAATGA
GCTGATTTAACAAAAATTTAACGCGAATTTTAACAAAATATTAACGCTTACAATTTAGGTGGCACTTTTC
GGGGAAATGTGCGCGGAACCCCTATTTGTTTATTTTTCTAAATACATTCAAATATGTATCCGCTCATGAG
ACAATAACCCTGATAAATGCTTCAATAATATTGAAAAAGGAAGAGTATGAGTATTCAACATTTCCGTGTC
GCCCTTATTCCCTTTTTTGCGGCATTTTGCCTTCCTGTTTTTGCTCACCCAGAAACGCTGGTGAAAGTAA
AAGATGCTGAAGATCAGTTGGGTGCACGAGTGGGTTACATCGAACTGGATCTCAACAGCGGTAAGATCCT
TGAGAGTTTTCGCCCCGAAGAACGTTTTCCAATGATGAGCACTTTTAAAGTTCTGCTATGTGGCGCGGTA
TTATCCCGTATTGACGCCGGGCAAGAGCAACTCGGTCGCCGCATACACTATTCTCAGAATGACTTGGTTG
AGTACTCACCAGTCACAGAAAAGCATCTTACGGATGGCATGACAGTAAGAGAATTATGCAGTGCTGCCAT
AACCATGAGTGATAACACTGCGGCCAACTTACTTCTGACAACGATCGGAGGACCGAAGGAGCTAACCGCT
TTTTTGCACAACATGGGGGATCATGTAACTCGCCTTGATCGTTGGGAACCGGAGCTGAATGAAGCCATAC
CAAACGACGAGCGTGACACCACGATGCCTGTAGCAATGGCAACAACGTTGCGCAAACTATTAACTGGCGA
ACTACTTACTCTAGCTTCCCGGCAACAATTAATAGACTGGATGGAGGCGGATAAAGTTGCAGGACCACTT
CTGCGCTCGGCCCTTCCGGCTGGCTGGTTTATTGCTGATAAATCTGGAGCCGGTGAGCGTGGGTCTCGCG
GTATCATTGCAGCACTGGGGCCAGATGGTAAGCCCTCCCGTATCGTAGTTATCTACACGACGGGGAGTCA
GGCAACTATGGATGAACGAAATAGACAGATCGCTGAGATAGGTGCCTCACTGATTAAGCATTGGTAACTG
TCAGACCAAGTTTACTCATATATACTTTAGATTGATTTAAAACTTCATTTTTAATTTAAAAGGATCTAGG
TGAAGATCCTTTTTGATAATCTCATGACCAAAATCCCTTAACGTGAGTTTTCGTTCCACTGAGCGTCAGA
CCCCGTAGAAAAGATCAAAGGATCTTCTTGAGATCCTTTTTTTCTGCGCGTAATCTGCTGCTTGCAAACA
AAAAAACCACCGCTACCAGCGGTGGTTTGTTTGCCGGATCAAGAGCTACCAACTCTTTTTCCGAAGGTAA
CTGGCTTCAGCAGAGCGCAGATACCAAATACTGTTCTTCTAGTGTAGCCGTAGTTAGGCCACCACTTCAA
GAACTCTGTAGCACCGCCTACATACCTCGCTCTGCTAATCCTGTTACCAGTGGCTGCTGCCAGTGGCGAT
AAGTCGTGTCTTACCGGGTTGGACTCAAGACGATAGTTACCGGATAAGGCGCAGCGGTCGGGCTGAACGG
GGGGTTCGTGCACACAGCCCAGCTTGGAGCGAACGACCTACACCGAACTGAGATACCTACAGCGTGAGCT
ATGAGAAAGCGCCACGCTTCCCGAAGGGAGAAAGGCGGACAGGTATCCGGTAAGCGGCAGGGTCGGAACA
GGAGAGCGCACGAGGGAGCTTCCAGGGGGAAACGCCTGGTATCTTTATAGTCCTGTCGGGTTTCGCCACC
TCTGACTTGAGCGTCGATTTTTGTGATGCTCGTCAGGGGGGCGGAGCCTATGGAAAAACGCCAGCAACGC
GGCCTTTTTACGGTTCCTGGCCTTTTGCTGGCCTTTTGCTCACATGTTCTTTCCTGCGTTATCCCCTGAT
TCTGTGGATAACCGTATTACCGCCTTTGAGTGAGCTGATACCGCTCGCCGCAGCCGAACGACCGAGCGCA
GCGAGTCAGTGAGCGAGGAAGCGGAAGAGCGCCCAATACGCAAACCGCCTCTCCCCGCGCGTTGGCCGAT
TCATTAATGCAGCTGGCACGACAGGTTTCCCGACTGGAAAGCGGGCAGTGAGCGCAACGCAATTAATGTG
AGTTAGCTCACTCATTAGGCACCCCAGGCTTTACACTTTATGCTTCCGGCTCGTATGTTGTGTGGAATTG
TGAGCGGATAACAATTTCACACAGGAAACAGCTATGACCATGATTACGCCAAGCGCGCAATTAACCCTCA
CTAAAGGGAACAAAAGCTGGAGCTGCAAGCTTAATGTAGTCTTATGCAATACTCTTGTAGTCTTGCAACA
TGGTAACGATGAGTTAGCAACATGCCTTACAAGGAGAGAAAAAGCACCGTGCATGCCGATTGGTGGAAGT
AAGGTGGTACGATCGTGCCTTATTAGGAAGGCAACAGACGGGTCTGACATGGATTGGACGAACCACTGAA
TTGCCGCATTGCAGAGATATTGTATTTAAGTGCCTAGCTCGATACATAAACGGGTCTCTCTGGTTAGACC
AGATCTGAGCCTGGGAGCTCTCTGGCTAACTAGGGAACCCACTGCTTAAGCCTCAATAAAGCTTGCCTTG
AGTGCTTCAAGTAGTGTGTGCCCGTCTGTTGTGTGACTCTGGTAACTAGAGATCCCTCAGACCCTTTTAG
TCAGTGTGGAAAATCTCTAGCAGTGGCGCCCGAACAGGGACTTGAAAGCGAAAGGGAAACCAGAGGAGCT
CTCTCGACGCAGGACTCGGCTTGCTGAAGCGCGCACGGCAAGAGGCGAGGGGCGGCGACTGGTGAGTACG
CCAAAAATTTTGACTAGCGGAGGCTAGAAGGAGAGAGATGGGTGCGAGAGCGTCAGTATTAAGCGGGGGA
GAATTAGATCGCGATGGGAAAAAATTCGGTTAAGGCCAGGGGGAAAGAAAAAATATAAATTAAAACATAT
AGTATGGGCAAGCAGGGAGCTAGAACGATTCGCAGTTAATCCTGGCCTGTTAGAAACATCAGAAGGCTGT
AGACAAATACTGGGACAGCTACAACCATCCCTTCAGACAGGATCAGAAGAACTTAGATCATTATATAATA
CAGTAGCAACCCTCTATTGTGTGCATCAAAGGATAGAGATAAAAGACACCAAGGAAGCTTTAGACAAGAT
AGAGGAAGAGCAAAACAAAAGTAAGACCACCGCACAGCAAGCGGCCGCTGATCTTCAGACCTGGAGGAGG
AGATATGAGGGACAATTGGAGAAGTGAATTATATAAATATAAAGTAGTAAAAATTGAACCATTAGGAGTA
GCACCCACCAAGGCAAAGAGAAGAGTGGTGCAGAGAGAAAAAAGAGCAGTGGGAATAGGAGCTTTGTTCC
TTGGGTTCTTGGGAGCAGCAGGAAGCACTATGGGCGCAGCGTCAATGACGCTGACGGTACAGGCCAGACA
ATTATTGTCTGGTATAGTGCAGCAGCAGAACAATTTGCTGAGGGCTATTGAGGCGCAACAGCATCTGTTG
CAACTCACAGTCTGGGGCATCAAGCAGCTCCAGGCAAGAATCCTGGCTGTGGAAAGATACCTAAAGGATC
AACAGCTCCTGGGGATTTGGGGTTGCTCTGGAAAACTCATTTGCACCACTGCTGTGCCTTGGAATGCTAG
TTGGAGTAATAAATCTCTGGAACAGATTTGGAATCACACGACCTGGATGGAGTGGGACAGAGAAATTAAC
AATTACACAAGCTTAATACACTCCTTAATTGAAGAATCGCAAAACCAGCAAGAAAAGAATGAACAAGAAT
TATTGGAATTAGATAAATGGGCAAGTTTGTGGAATTGGTTTAACATAACAAATTGGCTGTGGTATATAAA
ATTATTCATAATGATAGTAGGAGGCTTGGTAGGTTTAAGAATAGTTTTTGCTGTACTTTCTATAGTGAAT
AGAGTTAGGCAGGGATATTCACCATTATCGTTTCAGACCCACCTCCCAACCCCGAGGGGACCCGACAGGC
CCGAAGGAATAGAAGAAGAAGGTGGAGAGAGAGACAGAGACAGATCCATTCGATTAGTGAACGGATCTCG
ACGGTATCGGTTAACTTTTAAAAGAAAAGGGGGGATTGGGGGGTACAGTGCAGGGGAAAGAATAGTAGAC
ATAATAGCAACAGACATACAAACTAAAGAATTACAAAAACAAATTACAAAAATTCAAAATTTTATCGATC
ACGAGACTAGCCTCGAGCTGGCTGCAGTAACGCCATTTTGCAAGGCATGGAAAAATACCAAACCAAGAAT
AGAGAAGTTCAGATCAAGGGCGGGTACATGAAAATAGCTAACGTTGGGCCAAACAGGATATCTGCGGTGA
GCAGTTTCGGCCCCGGCCCGGGGCCAAGAACAGATGGTCACCGCAGTTTCGGCCCCGGCCCGAGGCCAAG
AACAGATGGTCCCCAGATATGGCCCAACCCTCAGCAGTTTCTTAAGACCCATCAGATGTTTCCAGGCTCC
CCCAAGGACCTGAAATGACCCTGCGCCTTATTTGAATTAACCAATCAGCCTGCTTCTCGCTTCTGTTCGC
GCGCTTCTGCTTCCCGAGCTCTATAAAAGAGCTCACAACCCCTCACTCGGCGCGCCAGTCCTCCGACAGA
CTGAGTCGGCCGGTCGAATCAAGCTTATCGATACCGTCGACGGATCCGCTAGCCCGCGGTTCGAAATGCC
TGACCATGACAGCACAGCCCTCTTAAGCCGGCAAACCAAGAGGAGAAGAGTTGACATTGGAGTGAAAAGG
ACGGTAGGGACAGCATCTGCATTTTTTGCTAAGGCAAGAGCAACGTTTTTTAGTGCCATGAATCCCCAAG
GTTCTGAGCAGGATGTTGAGTATTCAGTGGTGCAGCATGCAGATGGGGAAAAGTCAAATGTACTCCGCAA
GCTGCTGAAGAGGGCGAACTCGTATGAAGATGCCATGATGCCTTTTCCAGGAGCAACCATAATTTCCCAG
CTGTTGAAAAATAACATGAACAAAAATGGTGGCACGGAGCCCAGTTTCCAAGCCAGCGGTCTCTCTAGTA
CAGGCTCCGAAGTACATCAGGAGGATATATGCAGCAACTCTTCAAGAGACAGCCCCCCAGAGTGTCTTTC
CCCTTTTGGCAGGCCTACTATGAGCCAGTTTGATATGGATCGCTTATGTGATGAGCACCTGAGAGCAAAG
CGCGCCCGGGTTGAGAATATAATTCGGGGTATGAGCCATTCCCCCAGTGTGGCATTAAGGGGCAATGAAA
ATGAAAGAGAGATGGCCCCGCAGTCTGTGAGTCCCCGAGAAAGTTACAGAGAAAACAAACGCAAGCAAAA
GCTTCCCCAGCAGCAGCAACAGAGTTTCCAGCAGCTGGTTTCAGCCCGAAAAGAACAGAAGCGAGAGGAG
CGCCGACAGCTGAAACAGCAGCTGGAGGACATGCAGAAACAGCTGCGCCAGCTGCAGGAAAAGTTCTACC
AAATCTATGACAGCACTGATTCGGAAAATGATGAAGATGGTAACCTGTCTGAAGACAGCATGCGCTCGGA
GATCCTGGATGCCAGGGCCCAGGACTCTGTCGGAAGGTCAGATAATGAGATGTGCGAGCTAGACCCAGGA
CAGTTTATTGACCGAGCTCGAGCCCTGATCAGAGAGCAGGAAATGGCTGAAAACAAGCCGAAGCGAGAAG
GCAACAACAAAGAAAGAGACCATGGGCCAAACTCCTTACAACCGGAAGGCAAACATTTGGCTGAGACCTT
GAAACAGGAACTGAACACTGCCATGTCGCAAGTTGTGGACACTGTGGTCAAAGTCTTTTCGGCCAAGCCC
TCCCGCCAGGTTCCTCAGGTCTTCCCACCTCTCCAGATCCCCCAGGCCAGATTTGCAGTCAATGGGGAAA
ACCACAATTTCCACACCGCCAACCAGCGCCTGCAGTGCTTTGGCGACGTCATCATTCCGAACCCCCTGGA
CACCTTTGGCAATGTGCAGATGGCCAGTTCCACTGACCAGACAGAAGCACTGCCCCTGGTTGTCCGCAAA
AACTCCTCTGACCAGTCTGCCTCCGGCCCTGCCGCTGGCGGCCACCACCAGCCCCTGCACCAGTCGCCTC
TCTCTGCCACCACGGGCTTCACCACGTCCACCTTCCGCCACCCCTTCCCCCTTCCCTTGATGGCCTATCC
ATTTCAGAGCCCATTAGGTGCTCCCTCCGGCTCCTTCTCTGGAAAAGACAGAGCCTCTCCTGAATCCTTA
GACTTAACTAGGGATACCACGAGTCTGAGGACCAAGATGTCATCTCACCACCTGAGCCACCACCCTTGTT
CACCAGCACACCCGCCCAGCACCGCCGAAGGGCTCTCCTTGTCGCTCATAAAGTCCGAGTGCGGCGATCT
TCAAGATATGTCTGAAATATCACCTTATTCGGGAAGTGCAATGCAGGAAGGATTGTCACCCAATCACTTG
AAAAAAGCAAAGCTCATGTTTTTTTATACCCGTTATCCCAGCTCCAATATGCTGAAGACCTACTTCTCCG
ACGTAAAGTTCAACAGATGCATTACCTCTCAGCTCATCAAGTGGTTTAGCAATTTCCGTGAGTTTTACTA
CATTCAGATGGAGAAGTACGCACGTCAAGCCATCAACGATGGGGTCACCAGTACTGAAGAGCTGTCTATA
ACCAGAGACTGTGAGCTGTACAGGGCTCTGAACATGCACTACAATAAAGCAAATGACTTTGAGGTTCCAG
AGAGATTCCTGGAAGTTGCTCAGATCACATTACGGGAGTTTTTCAATGCCATTATCGCAGGCAAAGATGT
TGATCCTTCCTGGAAGAAGGCCATATACAAGGTCATCTGCAAGCTGGATAGTGAAGTCCCTGAGATTTTC
AAATCCCCGAACTGCCTACAAGAGCTGCTTCATGAGTAGACCGGTCGGATCCCCCGGGCTGCAGGAATTC
GAGCATCTTACCGCCATTTATTCCCATATTTGTTCTGTTTTTCTTGATTTGGGTATACATTTAAATGTTA
ATAAAACAAAATGGTGGGGCAATCATTTACATTTTTAGGGATATGTAATTACTAGTTCAGGTGTATTGCC
ACAAGACAAACATGTTAAGAAACTTTCCCGTTATTTACGCTCTGTTCCTGTTAATCAACCTCTGGATTAC
AAAATTTGTGAAAGATTGACTGATATTCTTAACTATGTTGCTCCTTTTACGCTGTGTGGATATGCTGCTT
TAATGCCTCTGTATCATGCTATTGCTTCCCGTACGGCTTTCGTTTTCTCCTCCTTGTATAAATCCTGGTT
GCTGTCTCTTTATGAGGAGTTGTGGCCCGTTGTCCGTCAACGTGGCGTGGTGTGCTCTGTGTTTGCTGAC
GCAACCCCCACTGGCTGGGGCATTGCCACCACCTGTCAACTCCTTTCTGGGACTTTCGCTTTCCCCCTCC
CGATCGCCACGGCAGAACTCATCGCCGCCTGCCTTGCCCGCTGCTGGACAGGGGCTAGGTTGCTGGGCAC
TGATAATTCCGTGGTGTTGTCGGGGAAGCTGACGTCCTTTGCAATTCGATATCAAGCTGTACCTTCTAGA
TGTACACCTCAGGAAGCGCTTCTAGACCAATGACTTACAAGGCAGCTGTAGATCTTAGCCACTTTTTAAA
AGAAAAGGGGGGACTGGAAGGGCTAATTCACTCCCAACGAAGACAAGATCTGCTTTTTGCTTGTACTGGG
TCTCTCTGGTTAGACCAGATCTGAGCCTGGGAGCTCTCTGGCTAACTAGGGAACCCACTGCTTAAGCCTC
AATAAAGCTTGCCTTGAGTGCTTCAAGTAGTGTGTGCCCGTCTGTTGTGTGACTCTGGTAACTAGAGATC
CCTCAGACCCTTTTAGTCAGTGTGGAAAATCTCTAGCAGTAGTAGTTCATGTCATCTTATTATTCAGTAT
TTATAACTTGCAAAGAAATGAATATCAGAGAGTGAGAGGAACTTGTTTATTGCAGCTTATAATGGTTACA
AATAAAGCAATAGCATCACAAATTTCACAAATAAAGCATTTTTTTCACTGCATTCTAGTTGTGGTTTGTC
CAAACTCATCAATGTATCTTATCATGTCTGGCTCTAGCTATCCCGCCCCTAACTCCGCCCATCCCGCCCC
TAACTCCGCCCAGTTCCGCCCATTCTCCGCCCCATGGCTGACTAATTTTTTTT
Features (pLannotate 1.2.2; 29 found; start..end, strand, type, name):
     94..112     -  promoter       T7 promoter: promoter for bacteriophage T7 RNA polymerase
    120..275     +  CDS            lacZα (fragment): LacZα fragment of β-galactosidase; lacZ fragment
    280..708     +  rep_origin     f1 ori (sequence partly withheld): f1 bacteriophage origin of replication; arrow indicates direction of (+) strand synthesis
    761..865     +  promoter       AmpR promoter: bla
    866..1726    +  CDS            AmpR: β-lactamase; bla; confers resistance to ampicillin, carbenicillin, and related antibiotics
   1897..2485    +  rep_origin     ori: high-copy-number ColE1/pMB1/pBR322/pUC origin of replication
   2668..2760    +  CDS            lacI (fragment): lac repressor; lacI; The lac repressor binds to the lac operator to inhibit transcription in E. coli. This inhibition can be relieved by adding lactose or isopropyl-β-D-thiogalactopyranoside (IPTG).
   2773..2794    +  protein_bind   CAP binding site: CAP binding activates transcription in the presence of cAMP. E. coli catabolite activator protein
   2809..2839    +  promoter       lac promoter: promoter for the E. coli lac operon
   2847..2863    +  protein_bind   lac operator: The lac repressor binds to the lac operator to inhibit transcription in E. coli. This inhibition can be relieved by adding lactose or isopropyl-β-D-thiogalactopyranoside (IPTG). lac repressor encoded by lacI
   2908..2926    +  promoter       T3 promoter: promoter for bacteriophage T3 RNA polymerase
   2954..3180    +  promoter       RSV promoter: Rous sarcoma virus enhancer/promoter
   3181..3361    +  LTR            5' LTR (truncated): truncated 5' long terminal repeat (LTR) from HIV-1
   3408..3533    +  misc_feature   HIV-1 Ψ: packaging signal of human immunodeficiency virus type 1
   3517..3880    +  CDS            HIV-1 gag (fragment): gag protein from human immunodeficiency virus 1; gag
   4026..4259    +  misc_feature   RRE: The Rev response element (RRE) of HIV-1 allows for Rev-dependent mRNA export from the nucleus to the cytoplasm.
   4636..4736    +  CDS            Rev (fragment): human immunodeficiency virus 1 (HIV-1) Rev protein; rev; enhances nuclear export of unspliced and incompletely spliced viral mRNAs
   4755..4872    +  misc_feature   cPPT/CTS: central polypurine tract and central termination sequence of HIV-1
   4906..5307    +  promoter       SFFV promoter: spleen focus-forming virus long terminal repeat (LTR) promoter
   5317..5340    +  misc_feature   MCS (fragment): pBluescript multiple cloning site
   5365..7575    +  CDS            PROX1: PROX1_HUMAN - Experimental evidence at protein level: Swiss-Prot protein existence level 1. Transcription factor involved in developmental processes such as cell fate determination, gene transcriptional regulation and progenitor cell regulation in a number of organs. Plays a critical role in embryonic development and functions as a key regulatory protein in neurogenesis and the development of the heart, eye lens, liver, pancreas and the lymphatic system. Involved in the regulation of the circadian rhythm. Represses: transcription of the retinoid-related orphan receptor RORG, transcriptional ac
   7586..7611    +  misc_feature   MCS (fragment): pBluescript multiple cloning site
   7611..7670    +  CDS            S (fragment): HBSAG_WHV6 - Experimental evidence at transcript level: Swiss-Prot protein existence level 2. The middle envelope protein plays an important role in the budding of the virion. It is involved in the induction of budding in a nucleocapsid independent way. In this process the majority of envelope proteins bud to form subviral lipoprotein particles of 22 nm of diameter that do not contain a nucleocapsid (By similarity). From Woodchuck hepatitis B virus (isolate w64/pWS23) (WHV).
   7802..8205    +  misc_feature   WPRE: woodchuck hepatitis virus posttranscriptional regulatory element
   8263..8322    +  CDS            nef (fragment): NEF_HV1Z2 - Experimental evidence at protein level: Swiss-Prot protein existence level 1. Extracellular Nef protein targets CD4(+) T-lymphocytes for apoptosis by interacting with CXCR4 surface receptors. From Human immunodeficiency virus type 1 group M subtype D (isolate Z2/CDC-Z34) (HIV-1).
   8324..8557    +  LTR            3' LTR (ΔU3): self-inactivating 3' long terminal repeat (LTR) from HIV-1
   8629..8750    +  polyA_signal   SV40 poly(A) signal: SV40 polyadenylation signal
   8769..8790    +  rep_origin     SV40 ori (fragment): SV40 origin of replication
   8790..73      +  rep_origin     SV40 ori (across the origin): SV40 origin of replication
