[The description below was written by a language model from this plasmid's Addgene catalogue record and pLannotate feature annotations shown in this document.]
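Description:
SFFV-PROX1-Brd 344 is a lentiviral expression plasmid built on the SFFV-MCS backbone that carries the human transcription factor PROX1 together with a construct-specific DNA barcode. It is propagated in E. coli as a high-copy plasmid through a ColE1/pUC-type origin and selected with ampicillin via the β-lactamase gene. An f1 origin and remnants of a pBluescript-style cloning region (lacZα and lac promoter/operator fragments, T7 and T3 promoters) are also annotated in the bacterial portion. The full sequence record is 8,852 nt, consistent with the stated backbone and insert sizes.

The transfer cassette has a third-generation, self-inactivating layout. An RSV promoter fused to a truncated HIV-1 5' LTR drives genomic RNA production in packaging cells, followed by the Ψ packaging signal with a gag fragment, the Rev response element for Rev-dependent nuclear export, and the cPPT/CTS, which aids nuclear import of the reverse-transcribed genome. The spleen focus-forming virus (SFFV) promoter, a strong promoter often used in hematopoietic cells, then drives the roughly 2.2 kb PROX1 coding sequence, cloned between flanking restriction sites that were retained. Downstream lies a WPRE, which enhances transcript stability and expression, and then the ΔU3 3' LTR and an SV40 polyadenylation signal. According to the depositor, the barcode was inserted at an XbaI site after the WPRE, giving the order SFFV–TF–WPRE–barcode. The barcode itself is not annotated in the feature table. No mammalian selection marker or fluorescent reporter is annotated.

The plasmid belongs to a barcoded transcription factor collection for combinatorial screening in immune cell reprogramming. In such screens, a barcode lying within the transcribed region should allow the delivered factor to be identified from sequencing readouts.
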