Addgene plasmid #219270: SFFV-PROX1-Brd 344
Purpose: Transcription factor PROX1 with a specific barcode assigned.
Depositing lab: Filipe Pereira. Depositing organization: Center for Neuroscience and Cell Biology, University of Coimbra. Publication: A combinatorial transcription factor screening platform for immune cell reprogramming. Kurochkin I, Altman AR, Caiado I, Pertiga-Cabral D, Halitzki E, Minaeva M, Zimmermannova O, Henriques-Oliveira L, Klein D, Nair M, Oliveira D, Cajal LR, Knittel R, Feick C, Ringner M, Martin M, Cirovic B, Pires CF, Rosa FF, Sitnicka E, Theis FJ, Pereira CF. Cell Syst. 2026 Jan 21;17(1):101457. doi: 10.1016/j.cels.2025.101457. Epub 2026 Jan 14. PubMed 41539305.
Backbone
  Vector backbone: SFFV-MCS
  Backbone size w/o insert (bp): 6638
  Vector type: Lentiviral
Growth in bacteria
  Bacterial resistance: Ampicillin, 100 μg/mL
  Growth temperature: 37°C
  Growth strain: NEB Stable
  Copy number: High Copy
Gene/Insert
  Gene/Insert name: PROX1
  Species: H. sapiens (human)
  Insert size (bp): 2214
  Entrez Gene: PROX1
  Promoter: The spleen focus-forming virus (SFFV) promoter
  Cloning method: Restriction Enzyme; 5′ cloning site Bsp119I (not destroyed); 3′ cloning site BstHI (not destroyed)
Terms and licenses: Academic/Nonprofit Terms; Industry Terms: Not Available to Industry
Depositor comments: Barcode sequence cloned into XbaI restriction site. Design of plasmid is as follows: SFFV-[TF sequence]-WPRE-[Barcode sequence].
How to cite: SFFV-PROX1-Brd 344 was a gift from Filipe Pereira (Addgene plasmid # 219270 ; http://n2t.net/addgene:219270 ; RRID:Addgene_219270)
