>Addgene plasmid #219270 | SFFV-PROX1-Brd 344 | depositor partial sequence | sequence record 428290 | TF ORF
ATGCCTGACCATGACAGCACAGCCCTCTTAAGCCGGCAAACCAAGAGGAGAAGAGTTGACATTGGAGTGA
AAAGGACGGTAGGGACAGCATCTGCATTTTTTGCTAAGGCAAGAGCAACGTTTTTTAGTGCCATGAATCC
CCAAGGTTCTGAGCAGGATGTTGAGTATTCAGTGGTGCAGCATGCAGATGGGGAAAAGTCAAATGTACTC
CGCAAGCTGCTGAAGAGGGCGAACTCGTATGAAGATGCCATGATGCCTTTTCCAGGAGCAACCATAATTT
CCCAGCTGTTGAAAAATAACATGAACAAAAATGGTGGCACGGAGCCCAGTTTCCAAGCCAGCGGTCTCTC
TAGTACAGGCTCCGAAGTACATCAGGAGGATATATGCAGCAACTCTTCAAGAGACAGCCCCCCAGAGTGT
CTTTCCCCTTTTGGCAGGCCTACTATGAGCCAGTTTGATATGGATCGCTTATGTGATGAGCACCTGAGAG
CAAAGCGCGCCCGGGTTGAGAATATAATTCGGGGTATGAGCCATTCCCCCAGTGTGGCATTAAGGGGCAA
TGAAAATGAAAGAGAGATGGCCCCGCAGTCTGTGAGTCCCCGAGAAAGTTACAGAGAAAACAAACGCAAG
CAAAAGCTTCCCCAGCAGCAGCAACAGAGTTTCCAGCAGCTGGTTTCAGCCCGAAAAGAACAGAAGCGAG
AGGAGCGCCGACAGCTGAAACAGCAGCTGGAGGACATGCAGAAACAGCTGCGCCAGCTGCAGGAAAAGTT
CTACCAAATCTATGACAGCACTGATTCGGAAAATGATGAAGATGGTAACCTGTCTGAAGACAGCATGCGC
TCGGAGATCCTGGATGCCAGGGCCCAGGACTCTGTCGGAAGGTCAGATAATGAGATGTGCGAGCTAGACC
CAGGACAGTTTATTGACCGAGCTCGAGCCCTGATCAGAGAGCAGGAAATGGCTGAAAACAAGCCGAAGCG
AGAAGGCAACAACAAAGAAAGAGACCATGGGCCAAACTCCTTACAACCGGAAGGCAAACATTTGGCTGAG
ACCTTGAAACAGGAACTGAACACTGCCATGTCGCAAGTTGTGGACACTGTGGTCAAAGTCTTTTCGGCCA
AGCCCTCCCGCCAGGTTCCTCAGGTCTTCCCACCTCTCCAGATCCCCCAGGCCAGATTTGCAGTCAATGG
GGAAAACCACAATTTCCACACCGCCAACCAGCGCCTGCAGTGCTTTGGCGACGTCATCATTCCGAACCCC
CTGGACACCTTTGGCAATGTGCAGATGGCCAGTTCCACTGACCAGACAGAAGCACTGCCCCTGGTTGTCC
GCAAAAACTCCTCTGACCAGTCTGCCTCCGGCCCTGCCGCTGGCGGCCACCACCAGCCCCTGCACCAGTC
GCCTCTCTCTGCCACCACGGGCTTCACCACGTCCACCTTCCGCCACCCCTTCCCCCTTCCCTTGATGGCC
TATCCATTTCAGAGCCCATTAGGTGCTCCCTCCGGCTCCTTCTCTGGAAAAGACAGAGCCTCTCCTGAAT
CCTTAGACTTAACTAGGGATACCACGAGTCTGAGGACCAAGATGTCATCTCACCACCTGAGCCACCACCC
TTGTTCACCAGCACACCCGCCCAGCACCGCCGAAGGGCTCTCCTTGTCGCTCATAAAGTCCGAGTGCGGC
GATCTTCAAGATATGTCTGAAATATCACCTTATTCGGGAAGTGCAATGCAGGAAGGATTGTCACCCAATC
ACTTGAAAAAAGCAAAGCTCATGTTTTTTTATACCCGTTATCCCAGCTCCAATATGCTGAAGACCTACTT
CTCCGACGTAAAGTTCAACAGATGCATTACCTCTCAGCTCATCAAGTGGTTTAGCAATTTCCGTGAGTTT
TACTACATTCAGATGGAGAAGTACGCACGTCAAGCCATCAACGATGGGGTCACCAGTACTGAAGAGCTGT
CTATAACCAGAGACTGTGAGCTGTACAGGGCTCTGAACATGCACTACAATAAAGCAAATGACTTTGAGGT
TCCAGAGAGATTCCTGGAAGTTGCTCAGATCACATTACGGGAGTTTTTCAATGCCATTATCGCAGGCAAA
GATGTTGATCCTTCCTGGAAGAAGGCCATATACAAGGTCATCTGCAAGCTGGATAGTGAAGTCCCTGAGA
TTTTCAAATCCCCGAACTGCCTACAAGAGCTGCTTCATGAGTAG
