>Addgene plasmid #219270 | SFFV-PROX1-Brd 344 | depositor partial sequence | sequence record 428291 | Barcode sequence
TGTACACCTCAGGAAGCGCT
